Addgene plasmid #236877: NanoBRET Assay Vector, ARAF-HaloTag
Purpose: Express ARAF-HaloTag(R) in Mammalian Cells under a CMV promoter
Depositing lab: Promega Corporation.
Backbone
  Vector backbone: pFC221K HaloTag(R) CMV-Blast BiBRET Vector
  Vector type: Mammalian Expression
  Selectable markers: Blasticidin
Growth in bacteria
  Bacterial resistance: Kanamycin, 50 μg/mL
  Growth temperature: 37°C
  Growth strain: DH5alpha
  Copy number: High Copy
Gene/Insert
  Gene/Insert name: ARAF
  Species: H. sapiens (human)
  Mutation: None
  Entrez Gene: ARAF (a.k.a. A-RAF, ARAF1, PKS2, RAFA1)
  Promoter: CMV
  Tag / fusion protein: HaloTag (R) (C terminal on backbone)
  Cloning method: Other
Terms and licenses: Academic/Nonprofit Terms; Industry Terms
How to cite: NanoBRET Assay Vector, ARAF-HaloTag was a gift from Promega Corporation (Addgene plasmid # 236877)
