[The description below was written by a language model from this plasmid's Addgene catalogue record and pLannotate feature annotations shown in this document.]
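Description:
NanoBRET Assay Vector, ARAF-HaloTag is a 6,972-nt mammalian expression plasmid built on the pFC221K HaloTag CMV-Blast BiBRET backbone. It produces human ARAF, a RAF-family serine/threonine kinase, fused at its C terminus to HaloTag; no mutation is recorded. It is propagated in E. coli as a high-copy plasmid from a ColE1/pUC-type origin. Bacterial selection is with kanamycin, conferred by a neo/nptII aminoglycoside phosphotransferase gene driven by the synthetic bacterial EM7 promoter. A single loxP site is annotated just upstream of this cassette, though the record does not explain its role. For selection in mammalian cells, a separate cassette on the opposite strand expresses blasticidin S deaminase from the SV40 enhancer/early promoter and ends in a synthetic polyadenylation signal.

The expression unit consists of the CMV immediate-early enhancer and promoter followed by a chimeric β-globin/immunoglobulin intron, which generally improves transcript processing and expression. A T7 promoter lies just upstream of the coding region and could support in vitro transcription. The ARAF open reading frame is followed by a TEV protease recognition site and then HaloTag, a modified bacterial dehalogenase that bonds covalently to chloroalkane ligands. The TEV site would allow the tag to be cleaved from the kinase. An SV40 polyadenylation signal lies just downstream of the fusion but is annotated on the opposite strand, as is a second copy upstream of the CMV enhancer, so the table does not clearly identify the fusion's terminator.

As the name indicates, the plasmid is intended for NanoBRET assays. In these, a HaloTag fusion labelled with a fluorescent chloroalkane ligand typically acts as the energy acceptor for a NanoLuc-tagged partner, allowing protein interactions to be measured in living cells. The record does not specify a partner construct.
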