Features (pLannotate 1.2.2; 19 found; start..end, strand, type, name):
     61..182     -  polyA_signal   SV40 poly(A) signal: SV40 polyadenylation signal
    205..273     -  CDS            large T antigen (fragment): large T antigen from SV40 (simian virus 40)
    297..330     +  protein_bind   loxP: Cre-mediated recombination occurs in the 8-bp core sequence (GCATACAT). Cre recombinase
    340..387     +  promoter       EM7 promoter: synthetic bacterial promoter&nbsp
    419..1210    +  CDS            neo: KKA2_KLEPN - Also known as kan, nptII. Experimental evidence at protein level: Swiss-Prot protein existence level 1. Resistance to kanamycin, neomycin, paromomycin, ribostamycin, butirosin and gentamicin B. From Klebsiella pneumoniae.
   1371..1959    -  rep_origin     ori: high-copy-number ColE1/pMB1/pBR322/pUC origin of replication
   2085..2133    -  polyA_signal   poly(A) signal: synthetic polyadenylation signal
   2157..2555    -  CDS            BSD: blasticidin S deaminase; Aspergillus terreus BSD; confers resistance to blasticidin
   2586..2943    -  promoter       SV40 promoter: SV40 enhancer and early promoter
   3022..3103    -  polyA_signal   SV40 poly(A) signal: SV40 polyadenylation signal
   3126..3209    -  CDS            large T antigen (fragment): large T antigen from SV40 (simian virus 40)
   3274..3639    +  enhancer       CMV enhancer: human cytomegalovirus immediate early enhancer
   3641..3840    +  promoter       CMV promoter: human cytomegalovirus (CMV) immediate early promoter
   3979..4111    +  intron         chimeric intron: chimera between introns from human β-globin and immunoglobulin heavy chain genes
   4155..4173    +  promoter       T7 promoter: promoter for bacteriophage T7 RNA polymerase
   4187..6004    +  CDS            ARAF: ARAF_HUMAN - Also known as ARAF1, PKS, PKS2. Experimental evidence at protein level: Swiss-Prot protein existence level 1. [Isoform 2]: Serves as a positive regulator of myogenic differentiation by inducing cell cycle arrest, the expression of myogenin and other muscle-specific proteins, and myotube formation. From Homo sapiens (Human).
   6026..6046    +  CDS            TEV site: tobacco etch virus (TEV) protease recognition and cleavage site
   6062..6945    +  CDS            HaloTag® (fragment): modified bacterial dehalogenase that forms covalent bonds with chloroalkane derivatives
   6956..12      +  misc_feature   MCS (fragment) (across the origin): pUC18/19 multiple cloning site
>Addgene plasmid #236877 | NanoBRET Assay Vector, ARAF-HaloTag | depositor full sequence | sequence record 470675 | NanoBRET Assay Vector, ARAF-HaloTag sequence 6972 bps
GGCATGCAAGCTGATTTGGCTGCTGCCACCGCTGAGCAAGGCCGCTTCGAGCAGACATGATAAGATACAT
TGATGAGTTTGGACAAACCACAACTAGAATGCAGTGAAAAAAATGCTTTATTTGTGAAATTTGTGATGCT
ATTGCTTTATTTGTAACCATTATAAGCTGCAATAAACAAGTTAACAACAACAATTGCATTCATTTTATGT
TTCAGGTTCAGGGGGAGATGTGGGAGGTTTTTTTAAGCAAGTAAAACCTCTACAAATGTGGTAAAATCTT
AATTAAGAATTCTAATATAACTTCGTATAGCATACATTATACGAAGTTATGGATCCACTGTTGACAATTA
ATCATCGGCATAGTATATCGGCATAGTATAATACGACAAGGTGAGGAACTAAACCCAGGAGGCAGATCAT
GATTGAACAAGATGGATTGCACGCAGGTTCTCCGGCCGCTTGGGTGGAGAGGCTATTCGGCTATGACTGG
GCACAACAGACAATCGGCTGCTCTGATGCCGCCGTGTTCCGGCTGTCAGCGCAGGGGCGCCCGGTTCTTT
TTGTCAAGACCGACCTGTCCGGTGCCCTGAATGAACTGCAGGACGAGGCAGCGCGGCTATCGTGGCTGGC
CACGACGGGCGTTCCTTGCGCAGCTGTGCTCGACGTTGTCACTGAAGCGGGAAGGGACTGGCTGCTATTG
GGCGAAGTGCCGGGGCAGGATCTCCTGTCATCTCACCTTGCTCCTGCCGAGAAAGTATCCATCATGGCTG
ATGCAATGCGGCGGCTGCATACGCTTGATCCGGCTACCTGCCCATTCGACCACCAAGCGAAACATCGCAT
CGAGCGAGCACGTACTCGGATGGAAGCCGGTCTTGTCGATCAGGATGATCTGGACGAAGAGCATCAGGGG
CTCGCGCCAGCCGAACTGTTCGCCAGGCTCAAGGCGCGCATGCCCGACGGCGAGGATCTCGTCGTGACCC
ATGGCGATGCCTGCTTGCCGAATATCATGGTGGAAAATGGCCGCTTTTCTGGATTCATCGACTGTGGCCG
GCTGGGTGTGGCGGACCGCTATCAGGACATAGCGTTGGCTACCCGTGATATTGCTGAAGAGCTTGGCGGC
GAATGGGCTGACCGCTTCCTCGTGCTTTACGGTATCGCCGCTCCCGATTCGCAGCGCATCGCCTTCTATC
GCCTTCTTGACGAGTTCTTCTGATTCGAAATGACCGACCAAGCGACGCCCAACCGGTATCAGCTCACTCA
AAGGCGGTAATACGGTTATCCACAGAATCAGGGGATAACGCAGGAAAGAACATGTGAGCAAAAGGCCAGC
AAAAGGCCAGGAACCGTAAAAAGGCCGCGTTGCTGGCGTTTTTCCATAGGCTCCGCCCCCCTGACGAGCA
TCACAAAAATCGACGCTCAAGTCAGAGGTGGCGAAACCCGACAGGACTATAAAGATACCAGGCGTTTCCC
CCTGGAAGCTCCCTCGTGCGCTCTCCTGTTCCGACCCTGCCGCTTACCGGATACCTGTCCGCCTTTCTCC
CTTCGGGAAGCGTGGCGCTTTCTCATAGCTCACGCTGTAGGTATCTCAGTTCGGTGTAGGTCGTTCGCTC
CAAGCTGGGCTGTGTGCACGAACCCCCCGTTCAGCCCGACCGCTGCGCCTTATCCGGTAACTATCGTCTT
GAGTCCAACCCGGTAAGACACGACTTATCGCCACTGGCAGCAGCCACTGGTAACAGGATTAGCAGAGCGA
GGTATGTAGGCGGTGCTACAGAGTTCTTGAAGTGGTGGCCTAACTACGGCTACACTAGAAGGACAGTATT
TGGTATCTGCGCTCTGCTGAAGCCAGTTACCTTCGGAAAAAGAGTTGGTAGCTCTTGATCCGGCAAACAA
ACCACCGCTGGTAGCGGTGGTTTTTTTGTTTGCAAGCAGCAGATTACGCGCAGAAAAAAAGGATTTCAAG
AAGATCCTTTGATCTTTTCTACGGGGTCTGACGCTCAGTGGAACGAAAACTCACGTTAAGGGATTTTGGT
CATGAGATTATCAAAAAGGATCTTCACCTAGATCCTTTTATAGTCCGGAATCGTCACACAAAAAACCAAC
ACACAGATGTAATGAAAATAAAGATATTTTATTGCGGCCATCGTGATGGCTAGAGTTTAGCCCTCCCACA
CATAACCAGAGGGCAGCAATTCACGAATCCCAACTGCCGTCGGCTGTCCATCACTGTCCTTCACTATGGC
TTTGATCCCAGGATGCAGATCGAGAAGCACCTGTCGGCACCGTCCGCAGGGGCTCAAGATGCCCCTGTTC
TCATTTCCGATCGCGACGATACAAGTCAGGTTGCCAGCTGCCGCAGCAGCAGCAGTGCCCAGCACCACGA
GTTCTGCACAAGGTCCCCCAGTAAAATGATATACATTGACACCAGTGAAGATGCGGCCGTCGCTAGAGAG
AGCTGCGCTGGCGACGCTGTAGTCTTCAGAGATGGGGATGCTGTTGATTGTAGCCGTTGCTCTTTCAATG
AGGGTGGATTCTTCTTGAGACAAAGGCTTGGCCATGGTGGCGCTAGTGTCAGAAGAATCGAGCTTTTTGC
AAAAGCCTAGGCCTCCAAAAAAGCCTCCTCACTACTTCTGGAATAGCTCAGAGGCCGAGGCGGCCTCGGC
CTCTGCATAAATAAAAAAAATTAGTCAGCCATGGGGCGGAGAATGGGCGGAACTGGGCGGAGTTAGGGGC
GGGATGGGCGGAGTTAGGGGCGGGACTATGGTTGCTGACTAATTGAGATGCATGCTTTGCATACTTCTGC
CTGCTGGGGAGCCTGGGGACTTTCCACACCTGGTTGCTGACTAATTGAGATGCATGCTTTGCATACTTCT
GCCTGCTGGGGAGCCTGGGGACTTTCCACACCCTAACTGACACACATTCCACAGCTGGTTCTTTCCGCCT
CAGAAGGTACCTAACCAAGTTCCTCTTTCAGAGGTTATTTCAGGCCATGGTGCTGCGCAAGACGCGTTAA
TTAAGACGTCGGCAGTGAAAAAAATGCTTTATTTGTGAAATTTGTGATGCTATTGCTTTATTTGTAACCA
TTATAAGCTGCAATAAACAAGTTAACAACAACAATTGCATTCATTTTATGTTTCAGGTTCAGGGGGAGGT
GTGGGAGGTTTTTTAAAGCAAGTAAAACCTCTACAAATGTGGTATGGCTGATTATGATCCGCGGCCGCAA
TACGTCGACGTTATCAGCTGACTTCGTACGAGAGCCTAGGATTATGGCGCGCCACTAGTTATTAATAGTA
ATCAATTACGGGGTCATTAGTTCATAGCCCATATATGGAGTTCCGCGTTACATAACTTACGGTAAATGGC
CCGCCTGGCTGACCGCCCAACGACCCCCGCCCATTGACGTCAATAATGACGTATGTTCCCATAGTAACGC
CAATAGGGACTTTCCATTGACGTCAATGGGTGGAGTATTTACGGTAAACTGCCCACTTGGCAGTACATCA
AGTGTATCATATGCCAAGTCCGCCCCCTATTGACGTCAATGACGGTAAATGGCCCGCCTGGCATTATGCC
CAGTACATGACCTTACGGGACTTTCCTACTTGGCAGTACATCTACGTATTAGTCATCGCTATTACCATGG
TGATGCGGTTTTGGCAGTACACCAATGGGCGTGGATAGCGGTTTGACTCACGGGGATTTCCAAGTCTCCA
CCCCATTGACGTCAATGGGAGTTTGTTTTGGCACCAAAATCAACGGGACTTTCCAAAATGTCGTAATAAC
CCCGCCCCGTTGACGCAAATGGGCGGTAGGCGTGTACGGTGGGAGGTCTATATAAGCAGAGCTGGTTTAG
TGAACCGTCAGATCACTAGAAGCTTTATTGCGGTAGTTTATCACAGTTAAATTGCTAACGCAGTCAGTGC
TTCTGACACAACAGTCTCGAACTTAAGCTGCAGAAGTTGGTCGTGAGGCACTGGGCAGGTAAGTATCAAG
GTTACAAGACAGGTTTAAGGAGACCAATAGAAACTGGGCTTGTCGAGACAGAGAAGACTCTTGCGTTTCT
GATAGGCACCTATTGGTCTTACTGACATCCACTTTGCCTTTCTCTCCACAGGTGTCCACTCCCAGTTCAA
TTACAGCTCTTAAGGCTAGAGTATTAATACGACTCACTATAGGGCTAGCGATCGCCATGGAGCCACCACG
GGGCCCCCCTGCCAATGGGGCCGAGCCATCCCGGGCAGTGGGCACCGTCAAAGTATACCTGCCCAACAAG
CAACGCACGGTGGTGACTGTCCGGGATGGCATGAGTGTCTACGACTCTCTAGACAAGGCCCTGAAGGTGC
GGGGTCTAAATCAGGACTGCTGTGTGGTCTACCGACTCATCAAGGGACGAAAGACGGTCACTGCCTGGGA
CACAGCCATTGCTCCCCTGGATGGCGAGGAGCTCATTGTCGAGGTCCTTGAAGATGTCCCGCTGACCATG
CACAATTTTGTACGGAAGACCTTCTTCAGCCTGGCGTTCTGTGACTTCTGCCTTAAGTTTCTGTTCCATG
GCTTCCGTTGCCAAACCTGTGGCTACAAGTTCCACCAGCATTGTTCCTCCAAGGTCCCCACAGTCTGTGT
TGACATGAGTACCAACCGCCAACAGTTCTACCACAGTGTCCAGGATTTGTCCGGAGGCTCCAGACAGCAT
GAGGCTCCCTCGAACCGCCCCCTGAATGAGTTGCTAACCCCCCAGGGTCCCAGCCCCCGCACCCAGCACT
GTGACCCGGAGCACTTCCCCTTCCCTGCCCCAGCCAATGCCCCCCTACAGCGCATCCGCTCCACGTCCAC
TCCCAACGTCCATATGGTCAGCACCACGGCCCCCATGGACTCCAACCTCATCCAGCTCACTGGCCAGAGT
TTCAGCACTGATGCTGCCGGTAGTAGAGGAGGTAGTGATGGAACCCCCCGGGGGAGCCCCAGCCCAGCCA
GCGTGTCCTCGGGGAGGAAGTCCCCACATTCCAAGTCACCAGCAGAGCAGCGCGAGCGGAAGTCCTTGGC
CGATGACAAGAAGAAAGTGAAGAACCTGGGGTACCGGGACTCAGGCTATTACTGGGAGGTACCACCCAGT
GAGGTGCAGCTGCTGAAGAGGATCGGGACGGGCTCGTTTGGCACCGTGTTTCGAGGGCGGTGGCATGGCG
ATGTGGCCGTGAAGGTGCTCAAGGTGTCCCAGCCCACAGCTGAGCAGGCCCAGGCTTTCAAGAATGAGAT
GCAGGTGCTCAGGAAGACGCGACATGTCAACATCTTGCTGTTTATGGGCTTCATGACCCGGCCGGGATTT
GCCATCATCACACAGTGGTGTGAGGGCTCCAGCCTCTACCATCACCTGCATGTGGCCGACACACGCTTCG
ACATGGTCCAGCTCATCGACGTGGCCCGGCAGACTGCCCAGGGCATGGACTACCTCCATGCCAAGAACAT
CATCCACCGAGATCTCAAGTCTAACAACATCTTCCTACATGAGGGGCTCACGGTGAAGATCGGTGACTTT
GGCTTGGCCACAGTGAAGACTCGATGGAGCGGGGCCCAGCCCTTGGAGCAGCCCTCAGGATCTGTGCTGT
GGATGGCAGCTGAGGTGATCCGTATGCAGGACCCGAACCCCTACAGCTTCCAGTCAGACGTCTATGCCTA
CGGGGTTGTGCTCTACGAGCTTATGACTGGCTCACTGCCTTACAGCCACATTGGCTGCCGTGACCAGATT
ATCTTTATGGTGGGCCGTGGCTATCTGTCCCCGGACCTCAGCAAAATCTCCAGCAACTGCCCCAAGGCCA
TGCGGCGCCTGCTGTCTGACTGCCTCAAGTTCCAGCGGGAGGAGCGGCCCCTCTTCCCCCAGATCCTGGC
CACAATTGAGCTGCTGCAACGGTCACTCCCCAAGATTGAGCGGAGTGCCTCGGAACCCTCCTTGCACCGC
ACCCAGGCCGATGAGTTGCCTGCCTGCCTACTCAGCGCAGCCCGCCTTGTGCCTGTTTCTCTCGAGCCAA
CCACTGAGGATCTGTACTTTCAGAGCGATAACGATGGATCCGAAATCGGTACTGGCTTTCCATTCGACCC
CCATTATGTGGAAGTCCTGGGCGAGCGCATGCACTACGTCGATGTTGGTCCGCGCGATGGCACCCCTGTG
CTGTTCCTGCACGGTAACCCGACCTCCTCCTACGTGTGGCGCAACATCATCCCGCATGTTGCACCGACCC
ATCGCTGCATTGCTCCAGACCTGATCGGTATGGGCAAATCCGACAAACCAGACCTGGGTTATTTCTTCGA
CGACCACGTCCGCTTCATGGATGCCTTCATCGAAGCCCTGGGTCTGGAAGAGGTCGTCCTGGTCATTCAC
GACTGGGGCTCCGCTCTGGGTTTCCACTGGGCCAAGCGCAATCCAGAGCGCGTCAAAGGTATTGCATTTA
TGGAGTTCATCCGCCCTATCCCGACCTGGGACGAATGGCCAGAATTTGCCCGCGAGACCTTCCAGGCCTT
CCGCACCACCGACGTCGGCCGCAAGCTGATCATCGATCAGAACGTTTTTATCGAGGGTACGCTGCCGATG
GGTGTCGTCCGCCCGCTGACTGAAGTCGAGATGGACCATTACCGCGAGCCGTTCCTGAATCCTGTTGACC
GCGAGCCACTGTGGCGCTTCCCAAACGAGCTGCCAATCGCCGGTGAGCCAGCGAACATCGTCGCGCTGGT
CGAAGAATACATGGACTGGCTGCACCAGTCCCCTGTCCCGAAGCTGCTGTTCTGGGGCACCCCAGGCGTT
CTGATCCCACCGGCCGAAGCCGCTCGCCTGGCCAAAAGCCTGCCTAACTGCAAGGCTGTGGACATCGGCC
CGGGTCTGAATCTGCTGCAAGAAGACAACCCGGACCTGATCGGCAGCGAGATCGCGCGCTGGCTGTCTAC
TCTGGAGATTTCCGGTTAATAGAATTCTAGAGTCGACCTGCA
