Features (pLannotate 1.2.2; 19 found; start..end, strand, type, name):
     61..182     -  polyA_signal   SV40 poly(A) signal: SV40 polyadenylation signal
    205..273     -  CDS            large T antigen (fragment): large T antigen from SV40 (simian virus 40)
    297..330     +  protein_bind   loxP: Cre-mediated recombination occurs in the 8-bp core sequence (GCATACAT). Cre recombinase
    340..387     +  promoter       EM7 promoter: synthetic bacterial promoter&nbsp
    419..1210    +  CDS            neo: KKA2_KLEPN - Also known as kan, nptII. Experimental evidence at protein level: Swiss-Prot protein existence level 1. Resistance to kanamycin, neomycin, paromomycin, ribostamycin, butirosin and gentamicin B. From Klebsiella pneumoniae.
   1371..1959    -  rep_origin     ori: high-copy-number ColE1/pMB1/pBR322/pUC origin of replication
   2085..2133    -  polyA_signal   poly(A) signal: synthetic polyadenylation signal
   2157..2555    -  CDS            BSD: blasticidin S deaminase; Aspergillus terreus BSD; confers resistance to blasticidin
   2586..2943    -  promoter       SV40 promoter: SV40 enhancer and early promoter
   3022..3103    -  polyA_signal   SV40 poly(A) signal: SV40 polyadenylation signal
   3126..3209    -  CDS            large T antigen (fragment): large T antigen from SV40 (simian virus 40)
   3274..3639    +  enhancer       CMV enhancer: human cytomegalovirus immediate early enhancer
   3641..3840    +  promoter       CMV promoter: human cytomegalovirus (CMV) immediate early promoter
   3979..4111    +  intron         chimeric intron: chimera between introns from human β-globin and immunoglobulin heavy chain genes
   4155..4173    +  promoter       T7 promoter: promoter for bacteriophage T7 RNA polymerase
   4187..6004    +  CDS            ARAF: ARAF_HUMAN - Also known as ARAF1, PKS, PKS2. Experimental evidence at protein level: Swiss-Prot protein existence level 1. [Isoform 2]: Serves as a positive regulator of myogenic differentiation by inducing cell cycle arrest, the expression of myogenin and other muscle-specific proteins, and myotube formation. From Homo sapiens (Human).
   6026..6046    +  CDS            TEV site: tobacco etch virus (TEV) protease recognition and cleavage site
   6062..6945    +  CDS            HaloTag® (fragment): modified bacterial dehalogenase that forms covalent bonds with chloroalkane derivatives
   6956..12      +  misc_feature   MCS (fragment) (across the origin): pUC18/19 multiple cloning site
>Addgene plasmid #236877 | NanoBRET Assay Vector, ARAF-HaloTag | addgene full sequence | sequence record 474944 | Addgene NGS Result
GGCATGCAAGCTGATTTGGCTGCTGCCACCGCTGAGCAAGGCCGCTTCGAGCAGACATGATAAGATACAT
TGATGAGTTTGGACAAACCACAACTAGAATGCAGTGAAAAAAATGCTTTATTTGTGAAATTTGTGATGCT
ATTGCTTTATTTGTAACCATTATAAGCTGCAATAAACAAGTTAACAACAACAATTGCATTCATTTTATGT
TTCAGGTTCAGGGGGAGATGTGGGAGGTTTTTTTAAGCAAGTAAAACCTCTACAAATGTGGTAAAATCTT
AATTAAGAATTCTAATATAACTTCGTATAGCATACATTATACGAAGTTATGGATCCACTGTTGACAATTA
ATCATCGGCATAGTATATCGGCATAGTATAATACGACAAGGTGAGGAACTAAACCCAGGAGGCAGATCAT
GATTGAACAAGATGGATTGCACGCAGGTTCTCCGGCCGCTTGGGTGGAGAGGCTATTCGGCTATGACTGG
GCACAACAGACAATCGGCTGCTCTGATGCCGCCGTGTTCCGGCTGTCAGCGCAGGGGCGCCCGGTTCTTT
TTGTCAAGACCGACCTGTCCGGTGCCCTGAATGAACTGCAGGACGAGGCAGCGCGGCTATCGTGGCTGGC
CACGACGGGCGTTCCTTGCGCAGCTGTGCTCGACGTTGTCACTGAAGCGGGAAGGGACTGGCTGCTATTG
GGCGAAGTGCCGGGGCAGGATCTCCTGTCATCTCACCTTGCTCCTGCCGAGAAAGTATCCATCATGGCTG
ATGCAATGCGGCGGCTGCATACGCTTGATCCGGCTACCTGCCCATTCGACCACCAAGCGAAACATCGCAT
CGAGCGAGCACGTACTCGGATGGAAGCCGGTCTTGTCGATCAGGATGATCTGGACGAAGAGCATCAGGGG
CTCGCGCCAGCCGAACTGTTCGCCAGGCTCAAGGCGCGCATGCCCGACGGCGAGGATCTCGTCGTGACCC
ATGGCGATGCCTGCTTGCCGAATATCATGGTGGAAAATGGCCGCTTTTCTGGATTCATCGACTGTGGCCG
GCTGGGTGTGGCGGACCGCTATCAGGACATAGCGTTGGCTACCCGTGATATTGCTGAAGAGCTTGGCGGC
GAATGGGCTGACCGCTTCCTCGTGCTTTACGGTATCGCCGCTCCCGATTCGCAGCGCATCGCCTTCTATC
GCCTTCTTGACGAGTTCTTCTGATTCGAAATGACCGACCAAGCGACGCCCAACCGGTATCAGCTCACTCA
AAGGCGGTAATACGGTTATCCACAGAATCAGGGGATAACGCAGGAAAGAACATGTGAGCAAAAGGCCAGC
AAAAGGCCAGGAACCGTAAAAAGGCCGCGTTGCTGGCGTTTTTCCATAGGCTCCGCCCCCCTGACGAGCA
TCACAAAAATCGACGCTCAAGTCAGAGGTGGCGAAACCCGACAGGACTATAAAGATACCAGGCGTTTCCC
CCTGGAAGCTCCCTCGTGCGCTCTCCTGTTCCGACCCTGCCGCTTACCGGATACCTGTCCGCCTTTCTCC
CTTCGGGAAGCGTGGCGCTTTCTCATAGCTCACGCTGTAGGTATCTCAGTTCGGTGTAGGTCGTTCGCTC
CAAGCTGGGCTGTGTGCACGAACCCCCCGTTCAGCCCGACCGCTGCGCCTTATCCGGTAACTATCGTCTT
GAGTCCAACCCGGTAAGACACGACTTATCGCCACTGGCAGCAGCCACTGGTAACAGGATTAGCAGAGCGA
GGTATGTAGGCGGTGCTACAGAGTTCTTGAAGTGGTGGCCTAACTACGGCTACACTAGAAGGACAGTATT
TGGTATCTGCGCTCTGCTGAAGCCAGTTACCTTCGGAAAAAGAGTTGGTAGCTCTTGATCCGGCAAACAA
ACCACCGCTGGTAGCGGTGGTTTTTTTGTTTGCAAGCAGCAGATTACGCGCAGAAAAAAAGGATTTCAAG
AAGATCCTTTGATCTTTTCTACGGGGTCTGACGCTCAGTGGAACGAAAACTCACGTTAAGGGATTTTGGT
CATGAGATTATCAAAAAGGATCTTCACCTAGATCCTTTTATAGTCCGGAATCGTCACACAAAAAACCAAC
ACACAGATGTAATGAAAATAAAGATATTTTATTGCGGCCATCGTGATGGCTAGAGTTTAGCCCTCCCACA
CATAACCAGAGGGCAGCAATTCACGAATCCCAACTGCCGTCGGCTGTCCATCACTGTCCTTCACTATGGC
TTTGATCCCAGGATGCAGATCGAGAAGCACCTGTCGGCACCGTCCGCAGGGGCTCAAGATGCCCCTGTTC
TCATTTCCGATCGCGACGATACAAGTCAGGTTGCCAGCTGCCGCAGCAGCAGCAGTGCCCAGCACCACGA
GTTCTGCACAAGGTCCCCCAGTAAAATGATATACATTGACACCAGTGAAGATGCGGCCGTCGCTAGAGAG
AGCTGCGCTGGCGACGCTGTAGTCTTCAGAGATGGGGATGCTGTTGATTGTAGCCGTTGCTCTTTCAATG
AGGGTGGATTCTTCTTGAGACAAAGGCTTGGCCATGGTGGCGCTAGTGTCAGAAGAATCGAGCTTTTTGC
AAAAGCCTAGGCCTCCAAAAAAGCCTCCTCACTACTTCTGGAATAGCTCAGAGGCCGAGGCGGCCTCGGC
CTCTGCATAAATAAAAAAAATTAGTCAGCCATGGGGCGGAGAATGGGCGGAACTGGGCGGAGTTAGGGGC
GGGATGGGCGGAGTTAGGGGCGGGACTATGGTTGCTGACTAATTGAGATGCATGCTTTGCATACTTCTGC
CTGCTGGGGAGCCTGGGGACTTTCCACACCTGGTTGCTGACTAATTGAGATGCATGCTTTGCATACTTCT
GCCTGCTGGGGAGCCTGGGGACTTTCCACACCCTAACTGACACACATTCCACAGCTGGTTCTTTCCGCCT
CAGAAGGTACCTAACCAAGTTCCTCTTTCAGAGGTTATTTCAGGCCATGGTGCTGCGCAAGACGCGTTAA
TTAAGACGTCGGCAGTGAAAAAAATGCTTTATTTGTGAAATTTGTGATGCTATTGCTTTATTTGTAACCA
TTATAAGCTGCAATAAACAAGTTAACAACAACAATTGCATTCATTTTATGTTTCAGGTTCAGGGGGAGGT
GTGGGAGGTTTTTTAAAGCAAGTAAAACCTCTACAAATGTGGTATGGCTGATTATGATCCGCGGCCGCAA
TACGTCGACGTTATCAGCTGACTTCGTACGAGAGCCTAGGATTATGGCGCGCCACTAGTTATTAATAGTA
ATCAATTACGGGGTCATTAGTTCATAGCCCATATATGGAGTTCCGCGTTACATAACTTACGGTAAATGGC
CCGCCTGGCTGACCGCCCAACGACCCCCGCCCATTGACGTCAATAATGACGTATGTTCCCATAGTAACGC
CAATAGGGACTTTCCATTGACGTCAATGGGTGGAGTATTTACGGTAAACTGCCCACTTGGCAGTACATCA
AGTGTATCATATGCCAAGTCCGCCCCCTATTGACGTCAATGACGGTAAATGGCCCGCCTGGCATTATGCC
CAGTACATGACCTTACGGGACTTTCCTACTTGGCAGTACATCTACGTATTAGTCATCGCTATTACCATGG
TGATGCGGTTTTGGCAGTACACCAATGGGCGTGGATAGCGGTTTGACTCACGGGGATTTCCAAGTCTCCA
CCCCATTGACGTCAATGGGAGTTTGTTTTGGCACCAAAATCAACGGGACTTTCCAAAATGTCGTAATAAC
CCCGCCCCGTTGACGCAAATGGGCGGTAGGCGTGTACGGTGGGAGGTCTATATAAGCAGAGCTGGTTTAG
TGAACCGTCAGATCACTAGAAGCTTTATTGCGGTAGTTTATCACAGTTAAATTGCTAACGCAGTCAGTGC
TTCTGACACAACAGTCTCGAACTTAAGCTGCAGAAGTTGGTCGTGAGGCACTGGGCAGGTAAGTATCAAG
GTTACAAGACAGGTTTAAGGAGACCAATAGAAACTGGGCTTGTCGAGACAGAGAAGACTCTTGCGTTTCT
GATAGGCACCTATTGGTCTTACTGACATCCACTTTGCCTTTCTCTCCACAGGTGTCCACTCCCAGTTCAA
TTACAGCTCTTAAGGCTAGAGTATTAATACGACTCACTATAGGGCTAGCGATCGCCATGGAGCCACCACG
GGGCCCCCCTGCCAATGGGGCCGAGCCATCCCGGGCAGTGGGCACCGTCAAAGTATACCTGCCCAACAAG
CAACGCACGGTGGTGACTGTCCGGGATGGCATGAGTGTCTACGACTCTCTAGACAAGGCCCTGAAGGTGC
GGGGTCTAAATCAGGACTGCTGTGTGGTCTACCGACTCATCAAGGGACGAAAGACGGTCACTGCCTGGGA
CACAGCCATTGCTCCCCTGGATGGCGAGGAGCTCATTGTCGAGGTCCTTGAAGATGTCCCGCTGACCATG
CACAATTTTGTACGGAAGACCTTCTTCAGCCTGGCGTTCTGTGACTTCTGCCTTAAGTTTCTGTTCCATG
GCTTCCGTTGCCAAACCTGTGGCTACAAGTTCCACCAGCATTGTTCCTCCAAGGTCCCCACAGTCTGTGT
TGACATGAGTACCAACCGCCAACAGTTCTACCACAGTGTCCAGGATTTGTCCGGAGGCTCCAGACAGCAT
GAGGCTCCCTCGAACCGCCCCCTGAATGAGTTGCTAACCCCCCAGGGTCCCAGCCCCCGCACCCAGCACT
GTGACCCGGAGCACTTCCCCTTCCCTGCCCCAGCCAATGCCCCCCTACAGCGCATCCGCTCCACGTCCAC
TCCCAACGTCCATATGGTCAGCACCACGGCCCCCATGGACTCCAACCTCATCCAGCTCACTGGCCAGAGT
TTCAGCACTGATGCTGCCGGTAGTAGAGGAGGTAGTGATGGAACCCCCCGGGGGAGCCCCAGCCCAGCCA
GCGTGTCCTCGGGGAGGAAGTCCCCACATTCCAAGTCACCAGCAGAGCAGCGCGAGCGGAAGTCCTTGGC
CGATGACAAGAAGAAAGTGAAGAACCTGGGGTACCGGGACTCAGGCTATTACTGGGAGGTACCACCCAGT
GAGGTGCAGCTGCTGAAGAGGATCGGGACGGGCTCGTTTGGCACCGTGTTTCGAGGGCGGTGGCATGGCG
ATGTGGCCGTGAAGGTGCTCAAGGTGTCCCAGCCCACAGCTGAGCAGGCCCAGGCTTTCAAGAATGAGAT
GCAGGTGCTCAGGAAGACGCGACATGTCAACATCTTGCTGTTTATGGGCTTCATGACCCGGCCGGGATTT
GCCATCATCACACAGTGGTGTGAGGGCTCCAGCCTCTACCATCACCTGCATGTGGCCGACACACGCTTCG
ACATGGTCCAGCTCATCGACGTGGCCCGGCAGACTGCCCAGGGCATGGACTACCTCCATGCCAAGAACAT
CATCCACCGAGATCTCAAGTCTAACAACATCTTCCTACATGAGGGGCTCACGGTGAAGATCGGTGACTTT
GGCTTGGCCACAGTGAAGACTCGATGGAGCGGGGCCCAGCCCTTGGAGCAGCCCTCAGGATCTGTGCTGT
GGATGGCAGCTGAGGTGATCCGTATGCAGGACCCGAACCCCTACAGCTTCCAGTCAGACGTCTATGCCTA
CGGGGTTGTGCTCTACGAGCTTATGACTGGCTCACTGCCTTACAGCCACATTGGCTGCCGTGACCAGATT
ATCTTTATGGTGGGCCGTGGCTATCTGTCCCCGGACCTCAGCAAAATCTCCAGCAACTGCCCCAAGGCCA
TGCGGCGCCTGCTGTCTGACTGCCTCAAGTTCCAGCGGGAGGAGCGGCCCCTCTTCCCCCAGATCCTGGC
CACAATTGAGCTGCTGCAACGGTCACTCCCCAAGATTGAGCGGAGTGCCTCGGAACCCTCCTTGCACCGC
ACCCAGGCCGATGAGTTGCCTGCCTGCCTACTCAGCGCAGCCCGCCTTGTGCCTGTTTCTCTCGAGCCAA
CCACTGAGGATCTGTACTTTCAGAGCGATAACGATAGATCCGAAATCGGTACTGGCTTTCCATTCGACCC
CCATTATGTGGAAGTCCTGGGCGAGCGCATGCACTACGTCGATGTTGGTCCGCGCGATGGCACCCCTGTG
CTGTTCCTGCACGGTAACCCGACCTCCTCCTACGTGTGGCGCAACATCATCCCGCATGTTGCACCGACCC
ATCGCTGCATTGCTCCAGACCTGATCGGTATGGGCAAATCCGACAAACCAGACCTGGGTTATTTCTTCGA
CGACCACGTCCGCTTCATGGATGCCTTCATCGAAGCCCTGGGTCTGGAAGAGGTCGTCCTGGTCATTCAC
GACTGGGGCTCCGCTCTGGGTTTCCACTGGGCCAAGCGCAATCCAGAGCGCGTCAAAGGTATTGCATTTA
TGGAGTTCATCCGCCCTATCCCGACCTGGGACGAATGGCCAGAATTTGCCCGCGAGACCTTCCAGGCCTT
CCGCACCACCGACGTCGGCCGCAAGCTGATCATCGATCAGAACGTTTTTATCGAGGGTACGCTGCCGATG
GGTGTCGTCCGCCCGCTGACTGAAGTCGAGATGGACCATTACCGCGAGCCGTTCCTGAATCCTGTTGACC
GCGAGCCACTGTGGCGCTTCCCAAACGAGCTGCCAATCGCCGGTGAGCCAGCGAACATCGTCGCGCTGGT
CGAAGAATACATGGACTGGCTGCACCAGTCCCCTGTCCCGAAGCTGCTGTTCTGGGGCACCCCAGGCGTT
CTGATCCCACCGGCCGAAGCCGCTCGCCTGGCCAAAAGCCTGCCTAACTGCAAGGCTGTGGACATCGGCC
CGGGTCTGAATCTGCTGCAAGAAGACAACCCGGACCTGATCGGCAGCGAGATCGCGCGCTGGCTGTCTAC
TCTGGAGATTTCCGGTTAATAGAATTCTAGAGTCGACCTGCA
